>Addgene plasmid #112909 | pBoL1P3GA | addgene full sequence | sequence record 222724 | Addgene NGS Result
TTTTCCCAGTCACGACGTTGTAAAACGACGGCCAGTGAGCGCGACGTAATACGACTCACTATAGGGCGAA
TTGGCGGAAGGCCGTCAAGGCCTAGGCGCGCCCACTCTGTGGAAGACAAACTACATCTTCATTCTTAAGA
TATGAAGATAATCTTCAAAAGGCCCCTGGGAATCTGAAAGAAGAGAAGCAGGCCCATTTATATGGGAAAG
AACAATAGTATTTCTTATATAGGCCCATTTAAGTTGAAAACAATCTTCAAAAGTCCCACATCGCTTAGAT
AAGAAAACGAAGCTGAGTTTATATACAGCTAGAGTCGAAGTAGTGATTGTGAGACCGCAGCTGGCACGAC
AGGTTTCCCGACTGGAAAGCGGGCAGTGAGCGCAACGCAATTAATGTGAGTTAGCTCACTCATTAGGCAC
CCCAGGCTTTACACTTTATGCTTCCGGCTCGTATGTTGTGTGGAATTGTGAGCGGATAACAATTTCACAC
AGGAAACAGCTATGACCATGATTACGCCAAGCTTGCATGCCTGCAGGTCGACTCTAGAGGATCCCCGGGT
ACCGAGCTCGAATTCACTGGCCGTCGTTTTACAACGTCGTGACTGGGAAAACCCTGGCGTTACCCAACTT
AATCGCCTTGCAGCACATCCCCCTTTCGCCAGCTGGCGTAATAGCGAAGAGGCCCGCACCGATCGCCCTT
CCCAACAGTTGCGCAGCCTGAATGGCGAATGGCGCCTGATGCGGTATTTTCTCCTTACGCATCTGTGCGG
TATTTCACACCGCATATGGTGCACTCTCAGTACAATCTGCTCTGATGCCGCATAGTTAAGCCAGCCCCGA
CACCCGCCAACACCCGCTGACGCGCCCTGACGGGCTTGTCTGCTCCCGGCATCCGCTTACAGACAAGCTG
TGACGGTCTCAGTTTTAGAGCTAGAAATAGCAAGTTAAAATAAGGCTAGTCCGTTATCAACTTGAAAAAG
TGGCACCGAGTCGGTGCTTTTTTTCTAGACCCAGCTTTCTTGTACAAAGTTGGCATTACGCTTTACTTAC
AAGTCTTCCACGAAGTGTTAATTAACTGGCCTCATGGGCCTTCCGCTCACTGCCCGCTTTCCAGTCGGGA
AACCTGTCGTGCCAGCTGCATTAACATGGTCATAGCTGTTTCCTTGCGTATTGGGCGCTCTCCGCTTCCT
CGCTCACTGACTCGCTGCGCTCGGTCGTTCGGGTAAAGCCTGGGGTGCCTAATGAGCAAAAGGCCAGCAA
AAGGCCAGGAACCGTAAAAAGGCCGCGTTGCTGGCGTTTTTCCATAGGCTCCGCCCCCCTGACGAGCATC
ACAAAAATCGACGCTCAAGTCAGAGGTGGCGAAACCCGACAGGACTATAAAGATACCAGGCGTTTCCCCC
TGGAAGCTCCCTCGTGCGCTCTCCTGTTCCGACCCTGCCGCTTACCGGATACCTGTCCGCCTTTCTCCCT
TCGGGAAGCGTGGCGCTTTCTCATAGCTCACGCTGTAGGTATCTCAGTTCGGTGTAGGTCGTTCGCTCCA
AGCTGGGCTGTGTGCACGAACCCCCCGTTCAGCCCGACCGCTGCGCCTTATCCGGTAACTATCGTCTTGA
GTCCAACCCGGTAAGACACGACTTATCGCCACTGGCAGCAGCCACTGGTAACAGGATTAGCAGAGCGAGG
TATGTAGGCGGTGCTACAGAGTTCTTGAAGTGGTGGCCTAACTACGGCTACACTAGAAGAACAGTATTTG
GTATCTGCGCTCTGCTGAAGCCAGTTACCTTCGGAAAAAGAGTTGGTAGCTCTTGATCCGGCAAACAAAC
CACCGCTGGTAGCGGTGGTTTTTTTGTTTGCAAGCAGCAGATTACGCGCAGAAAAAAAGGATCTCAAGAA
GATCCTTTGATCTTTTCTACGGGGTCTGACGCTCAGTGGAACGAAAACTCACGTTAAGGGATTTTGGTCA
TGAGATTATCAAAAAGGATCTTCACCTAGATCCTTTTAAATTAAAAATGAAGTTTTAAATCAATCTAAAG
TATATATGAGTAAACTTGGTCTGACAGTTACCAATGCTTAATCAGTGAGGCACCTATCTCAGCGATCTGT
CTATTTCGTTCATCCATAGTTGCCTGACTCCCCGTCGTGTAGATAACTACGATACGGGAGGGCTTACCAT
CTGGCCCCAGTGCTGCAATGATACCGCGAGAACCACGCTCACCGGCTCCAGATTTATCAGCAATAAACCA
GCCAGCCGGAAGGGCCGAGCGCAGAAGTGGTCCTGCAACTTTATCCGCCTCCATCCAGTCTATTAATTGT
TGCCGGGAAGCTAGAGTAAGTAGTTCGCCAGTTAATAGTTTGCGCAACGTTGTTGCCATTGCTACAGGCA
TCGTGGTGTCACGCTCGTCGTTTGGTATGGCTTCATTCAGCTCCGGTTCCCAACGATCAAGGCGAGTTAC
ATGATCCCCCATGTTGTGCAAAAAAGCGGTTAGCTCCTTCGGTCCTCCGATCGTTGTCAGAAGTAAGTTG
GCCGCAGTGTTATCACTCATGGTTATGGCAGCACTGCATAATTCTCTTACTGTCATGCCATCCGTAAGAT
GCTTTTCTGTGACTGGTGAGTACTCAACCAAGTCATTCTGAGAATAGTGTATGCGGCGACCGAGTTGCTC
TTGCCCGGCGTCAATACGGGATAATACCGCGCCACATAGCAGAACTTTAAAAGTGCTCATCATTGGAAAA
CGTTCTTCGGGGCGAAAACTCTCAAGGATCTTACCGCTGTTGAGATCCAGTTCGATGTAACCCACTCGTG
CACCCAACTGATCTTCAGCATCTTTTACTTTCACCAGCGTTTCTGGGTGAGCAAAAACAGGAAGGCAAAA
TGCCGCAAAAAAGGGAATAAGGGCGACACGGAAATGTTGAATACTCATACTCTTCCTTTTTCAATATTAT
TGAAGCATTTATCAGGGTTATTGTCTCATGAGCGGATACATATTTGAATGTATTTAGAAAAATAAACAAA
TAGGGGTTCCGCGCACATTTCCCCGAAAAGTGCCACCTAAATTGTAAGCGTTAATATTTTGTTAAAATTC
GCGTTAAATTTTTGTTAAATCAGCTCATTTTTTAACCAATAGGCCGAAATCGGCAAAATCCCTTATAAAT
CAAAAGAATAGACCGAGATAGGGTTGAGTGGCCGCTACAGGGCGCTCCCATTCGCCATTCAGGCTGCGCA
ACTGTTGGGAAGGGCGTTTCGGTGCGGGCCTCTTCGCTATTACGCCAGCTGGCGAAAGGGGGATGTGCTG
CAAGGCGATTAAGTTGGGTAACGCCAGGG
Features (pLannotate 1.2.2; 18 found; start..end, strand, type, name):
     47..65      +  promoter       T7 promoter: promoter for bacteriophage T7 RNA polymerase
    257..273     +  promoter       AtU6 promoter (fragment): consensus promoter from the three Arabidopsis U6 snRNA genes (Waibel and Filipowicz, 1990; Nekrasov et al., 2013)
    337..379     +  CDS            lacI (fragment): lac repressor; lacI; The lac repressor binds to the lac operator to inhibit transcription in E. coli. This inhibition can be relieved by adding lactose or isopropyl-β-D-thiogalactopyranoside (IPTG).
    392..413     +  protein_bind   CAP binding site: CAP binding activates transcription in the presence of cAMP. E. coli catabolite activator protein
    428..458     +  promoter       lac promoter: promoter for the E. coli lac operon
    466..482     +  protein_bind   lac operator: The lac repressor binds to the lac operator to inhibit transcription in E. coli. This inhibition can be relieved by adding lactose or isopropyl-β-D-thiogalactopyranoside (IPTG). lac repressor encoded by lacI
    519..575     -  misc_feature   MCS: pUC18/19 multiple cloning site
    572..729     +  CDS            lacZα (fragment): LacZα fragment of β-galactosidase; lacZ fragment
    735..834     -  misc_feature   bom (fragment): basis of mobility region from pBR322
    922..997     +  misc_RNA       gRNA scaffold: guide RNA scaffold for the Streptococcus pyogenes CRISPR/Cas9 system
   1009..1030    -  protein_bind   attB2 (fragment): mutant version of attB; recombination site for the Gateway® BP reaction BP Clonase™
   1097..1144    -  CDS            lacI (fragment): lac repressor; lacI; The lac repressor binds to the lac operator to inhibit transcription in E. coli. This inhibition can be relieved by adding lactose or isopropyl-β-D-thiogalactopyranoside (IPTG).
   1181..1221    -  rep_origin     RSF ori (fragment): Plasmids containing the RSF 1030 origin of replication can be propagated in E. coli cells that contain additional plasmids with compatible origins.
   1299..1887    -  rep_origin     ori: high-copy-number ColE1/pMB1/pBR322/pUC origin of replication
   2058..2918    -  CDS            AmpR: β-lactamase; bla; confers resistance to ampicillin, carbenicillin, and related antibiotics
   2919..3023    -  promoter       AmpR promoter: bla
   3049..3180    -  rep_origin     M13 ori (fragment): M13 bacteriophage origin of replication; arrow indicates direction of (+) strand synthesis
   3201..38      -  CDS            lacZα (fragment) (across the origin): LacZα fragment of β-galactosidase; lacZ fragment
