[The description below was written by a language model from this plasmid's Addgene catalogue record and pLannotate feature annotations shown in this document.]
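Description:
pBoL1P3GA is a small (about 3.3 kb), high-copy E. coli cloning plasmid that serves as an sgRNA acceptor for plant CRISPR/Cas9 work. It was deposited in connection with a method for creating targeted gene knockouts in Brassica oleracea. The record lists the backbone as unknown. The feature table shows a ColE1/pUC-type origin of replication and an ampicillin resistance gene (β-lactamase with its own promoter) for propagation and selection in bacteria. There are also short remnants of other vector elements: a T7 promoter, fragments of an M13 origin and an RSF origin, lacI fragments and an attB2-like fragment. These appear to be backbone carry-over or partial annotation matches rather than functional parts.

The payload is the AtU626-LACZ-sgRNA cassette. An Arabidopsis thaliana U6-26 small nuclear RNA promoter, which is an RNA polymerase III promoter suited to driving short untranslated RNAs in plant cells, sits upstream of a bacterial lacZα module. That module comprises a CAP binding site, lac promoter, lac operator, pUC-type multiple cloning site and a lacZα fragment. It is followed by the Streptococcus pyogenes Cas9 guide RNA scaffold. No guide sequence is present, because the record states that it is to be cloned in.

The arrangement suggests that the lacZα module is a placeholder replaced by the user's target-specific spacer, which would join the U6 promoter to the scaffold and allow blue/white screening for recombinants. BsaI sites are recorded as the cloning sites, consistent with Golden Gate-style assembly, though the record does not say whether they are used for spacer insertion, for transfer of the finished cassette, or both. The plasmid carries no Cas9 gene, plant selectable marker or T-DNA elements in the annotated features. The completed sgRNA unit would therefore presumably be combined with those components in another vector for plant transformation.
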