Addgene plasmid #112909: pBoL1P3GA
Purpose: Express a cloned sgRNA from AtU626 promoter
Depositing lab: Wendy Harwood. Depositing organization: John Innes Centre. Publication: Creating Targeted Gene Knockouts in Brassica oleracea Using CRISPR/Cas9. Lawrenson T, Hundleby P, Harwood W. Methods Mol Biol. 2019;1917:155-170. doi: 10.1007/978-1-4939-8991-1_12. PubMed 30610635.
Backbone
  Vector backbone: Unknown
Growth in bacteria
  Bacterial resistance: Ampicillin, 100 μg/mL
  Growth temperature: 37°C
  Growth strain: DH5alpha
  Copy number: High Copy
Gene/Insert
  Gene/Insert name: AtU626-LACZ-sgRNA
  gRNA/shRNA sequence: To be cloned in
  Species: A. thaliana (mustard weed)
  Promoter: At U626
  Cloning method: Restriction Enzyme; 5′ cloning site BsaI (unknown if destroyed); 3′ cloning site BsaI (unknown if destroyed)
  Sequencing primers: 5′ Not available; 3′ NOT AVAILABLE
Terms and licenses: Academic/Nonprofit Terms; Industry Terms: Not Available to Industry
How to cite: pBoL1P3GA was a gift from Wendy Harwood (Addgene plasmid # 112909 ; http://n2t.net/addgene:112909 ; RRID:Addgene_112909)
