>Addgene plasmid #112909 | pBoL1P3GA | depositor partial sequence | sequence record 212866 | pBoL1P3GA sequence 965 bps
CACTCTGTGGAAGACAAACTACATCTTCATTCTTAAGATATGAAGATAATCTTCAAAAGGCCCCTGGGAA
TCTGAAAGAAGAGAAGCAGGCCCATTTATATGGGAAAGAACAATAGTATTTCTTATATAGGCCCATTTAA
GTTGAAAACAATCTTCAAAAGTCCCACATCGCTTAGATAAGAAAACGAAGCTGAGTTTATATACAGCTAG
AGTCGAAGTAGTGATTGTGAGACCGCAGCTGGCACGACAGGTTTCCCGACTGGAAAGCGGGCAGTGAGCG
CAACGCAATTAATGTGAGTTAGCTCACTCATTAGGCACCCCAGGCTTTACACTTTATGCTTCCGGCTCGT
ATGTTGTGTGGAATTGTGAGCGGATAACAATTTCACACAGGAAACAGCTATGACCATGATTACGCCAAGC
TTGCATGCCTGCAGGTCGACTCTAGAGGATCCCCGGGTACCGAGCTCGAATTCACTGGCCGTCGTTTTAC
AACGTCGTGACTGGGAAAACCCTGGCGTTACCCAACTTAATCGCCTTGCAGCACATCCCCCTTTCGCCAG
CTGGCGTAATAGCGAAGAGGCCCGCACCGATCGCCCTTCCCAACAGTTGCGCAGCCTGAATGGCGAATGG
CGCCTGATGCGGTATTTTCTCCTTACGCATCTGTGCGGTATTTCACACCGCATATGGTGCACTCTCAGTA
CAATCTGCTCTGATGCCGCATAGTTAAGCCAGCCCCGACACCCGCCAACACCCGCTGACGCGCCCTGACG
GGCTTGTCTGCTCCCGGCATCCGCTTACAGACAAGCTGTGACGGTCTCAGTTTTAGAGCTAGAAATAGCA
AGTTAAAATAAGGCTAGTCCGTTATCAACTTGAAAAAGTGGCACCGAGTCGGTGCTTTTTTTCTAGACCC
AGCTTTCTTGTACAAAGTTGGCATTACGCTTTACTTACAAGTCTTCCACGAAGTG
